>Addgene plasmid #84133 | pFGC5941-PacI-ath-STTM413 | addgene full sequence | sequence record 167302 | Addgene NGS Result
TGAGACTTTTCAACAAAGGGTAATTTCGGGAAACCTCCTCGGATTCCATTGCCCAGCTATCTGTCACCTC
ATCGAAAGGACAGTAGAAAAGGAAGGTGGCTCCTACAAATGCCATCATTGCGATAAAGGAAAGGCTATCA
TTCAAGACGCCTCTGCCGACAGTGGTCCCAAAGATGGACCCCCACCCACGAGGAGCATCGTGGAAAAAGA
AGACGTTCCAACCACGTCTTCAAAGCAAGTGGATTGATGTGACATCTCCACTGACATAAGGGATGACGCA
CAACCCCACTATCCTTCGCAAGACCCTTCCTCTATATAAGGAAGTTCATTTCATTTGGAGAGGACAGCCC
AAGCTTGTGCAGAACAATCGGAGAAACTATGTTGTTGTTGTTATGGTCTAATTTAAATATGGTCTAAAGA
AGAAGAATGTGCAGAACAATCGGAGAAACTATGAATTCGGTACGCTGAAATCACCAGTCTCTCTCTACAA
ATCTATCTCTCTCTATTTTCTCCATAAATAATGTGTGGGTAGTTTCCCGATAAGGGAAATTAGGGTTCTT
ATAGGGTTTCGCTCATGTGTTGAGCATATAAGAAACCCTTAGTATGTATTTGTATTTGTAAAATACTTCT
ATCGATAAAATTTCTAATTCCTAAAACCAAAATCCAGTACTAAAATCCAGATCTCCTAAAGTCCCTATAG
ATCTTTGTCGTGAATATAAACCAGACACGAGACGACTAGACCTGGAGCCCAGACGCCGTTCGAAGCTAGA
AGTACCGCTTAGGCAGGAGGCCGTTAGGGAAAAGATGCTAAGGCAGGGTTGGTTACGTTGACTCCCCCGT
AGGTTTGGTTTAAATATGATGAAGTGGACGGAAGGAAGGAGGAAGACAAGGAAGGATAAGGTTGCAGGCC
CTGTGCAAGGTAAGAAGATGGAAATTTGATAGAGGTACGCTACTATACTTATACTATACGCTAAGGGAAT
GATTGTATTTATACCCTATACCCCCTAATAACCCCTTATCAATTTAAGAAATAATCCGCATAAGCCCCCG
CTTAAAAATTGGTATCAGAGCCATGAATAGGTCTATGACCAAAACTCAAGAGGATAAAACCTCACCAAAA
TACGAAAGAGCCCTTAACTCTAAAGATAAAAGATCTTTCAAGATCAAAACTAGTTCCCTCACACCGGTGA
CGGGGATCGCATGCGACCTCTAGACCATCACATTGGAGCTTCGGCTGCTCGAGTTCTATAGTGTCACCTA
AATCGTATGTGTATGATACATAAGGTTATGTATTAATTGTAGCCGCGTTCTTACGTCGACGTACCAATTA
CGCCCCGCCCTGTCACTCATCGCAGTACTGTTGTAATTCATTAAGCATTCTGCCGACATGGAAGCCATCA
CAAACGGCATGATGAACCTGAATCGCCAGCGGCATCAGCACCTTGTCGCCTTGCGTATAATATTTGCCCA
TGGTGAAAACGGGGGCGAAGAAGTTGTCCATATTGGCCACGTTTAAATCAAAACTGGTGAAACTCACCCA
GGGATTGGCTGAGACGAAAAACATATTCTCAATAAACCCTTTAGGGAAATAGGCCAGGTTTTCACCGTAA
CACGCCACATCTTGCGAATATATGTGTAGAAACTGCCGGAAATCGTCGTGGTATTCACACCAGAGCGATG
AAAACGTTTCAGTTTGCTCATGGAAAACGGTGTAACAAGGGTGAACACTATCCCATATTACCAGCTCACC
GTCTTTCATTGCCATACGGAACTCCGGATGAGCATTCATCAGGCGGGCAAGAATGTGAATAAAGGCCGGA
TAAAACTTGTGCTTATTTTTCTTTACGGTCTTTAAAAAGGCCGTAATATCCAGCTGAACGGTCTGGTTAT
AGGTACATTGAGCAACTGACTGAAATGCCTCAAAATGTTCTTTACGATGCCATTGGGATATATCAACGGT
GGTATATCCAGTGATTTCTTTCTCCATTTTAGCTTCCTTAGCTCCTGAAAATCTCGATAACTCATTAAAG
CTTATCGATGATAAGCTGTCAAACATGAGAATTTAGCCCGCCTAATGAGCGGGCTTTTTGTTGTGATCCG
CGTTGCTGGCGTTTTTCCATAGGCTCCGCCCCCCTGACGAGCATCACAAAAATCGACGCTCAAGTCAGAG
GTGGCGAAACCCGACAGGACTATAAAGATACCAGGCGTTTCCCCCCTGGAAGCTCCCTCGTGCGCTCTCC
TGTTCCGACCCTGCCGCTTACCGGATACCTGTCCGCCTTTCTTAATTAAGACCCGGGACTAGTCCCTAGA
GTCCTGCTTTAATGAGATATGCGAGACGCCTATGATCGCATGATATTTGCTTTCAATTCTGTTGTGCACG
TTGTAAAAAACCTGAGCATGTGTAGCTCAGATCCTTACCGCCGGTTTCGGTTCATTCTAATGAATATATC
ACCCGTTACTATCGTATTTTTATGAATAATATTCTCCGTTCAATTTACTGATTGTACCCTACTACTTATA
TGTACAATATTAAAATGAAAACAATATATTGTGCTGAATAGGTTTATAGCGACATCTATGATAGAGCGCC
ACAATAACAAACAATTGCGTTTTATTATTACAAATCCAATTTTAAAAAAAGCGGCAGAACCGGTCAAACC
TAAAAGACTGATTACATAAATCTTATTCAAATTTCAAAAGTGCCCCAGGGGCTAGTATCTACGACACACC
GAGCGGCGAACTAATAACGCTCACTGAAGGGAACTCCGGTTCCCCGCCGGCGCGCATGGGTGAGATTCCT
TGAAGTTGAGTATTGGCCGTCCGCTCTACCGAAAGTTACGGGCACCATTCAACCCGGTCCAGCACGGCGG
CCGGGTAACCGACTTGCTGCCCCGAGAATTATGCAGCATTTTTTTGGTGTATGTGGGCCCCAAATGAAGT
GCAGGTCAAACCTTGACAGTGACGACAAATCGTTGGGCGGGTCCAGGGCGAATTTTGCGACAACATGTCG
AGGCTCAGCAGGACCTGCAGGCATGCAAGCTTGGCACTGGCCGTCGTTTTACAACGTCGTGACTGGGAAA
ACCCTGGCGTTACCCAACTTAATCGCCTTGCAGCACATCCCCCTTTCGCCAGCTGGCGTAATAGCGAAGA
GGCCCGCACCGATCGCCCTTCCCAACAGTTGCGCAGCCTGAATGGCGAATGCTAGAGCAGCTTGAGCTTG
GATCAGATTGTCGTTTCCCGCCTTCAGTTTAAACTATCAGTGTTTGACAGGATATATTGGCGGGTAAACC
TAAGAGAAAAGAGCGTTTATTAGAATAATCGGATATTTAAAAGGGCGTGAAAAGGTTTATCCGTTCGTCC
ATTTGTATGTGCATGCCAACCACAGGGTTCCCCTCGGGATCAAAGTACTTTGATCCAACCCCTCCGCTGC
TATAGTGCAGTCGGCTTCTGACGTTCAGTGCAGCCGTCTTCTGAAAACGACATGTCGCACAAGTCCTAAG
TTACGCGACAGGCTGCCGCCCTGCCCTTTTCCTGGCGTTTTCTTGTCGCGTGTTTTAGTCGCATAAAGTA
GAATACTTGCGACTAGAACCGGAGACATTACGCCATGAACAAGAGCGCCGCCGCTGGCCTGCTGGGCTAT
GCCCGCGTCAGCACCGACGACCAGGACTTGACCAACCAACGGGCCGAACTGCACGCGGCCGGCTGCACCA
AGCTGTTTTCCGAGAAGATCACCGGCACCAGGCGCGACCGCCCGGAGCTGGCCAGGATGCTTGACCACCT
ACGCCCTGGCGACGTTGTGACAGTGACCAGGCTAGACCGCCTGGCCCGCAGCACCCGCGACCTACTGGAC
ATTGCCGAGCGCATCCAGGAGGCCGGCGCGGGCCTGCGTAGCCTGGCAGAGCCGTGGGCCGACACCACCA
CGCCGGCCGGCCGCATGGTGTTGACCGTGTTCGCCGGCATTGCCGAGTTCGAGCGTTCCCTAATCATCGA
CCGCACCCGGAGCGGGCGCGAGGCCGCCAAGGCCCGAGGCGTGAAGTTTGGCCCCCGCCCTACCCTCACC
CCGGCACAGATCGCGCACGCCCGCGAGCTGATCGACCAGGAAGGCCGCACCGTGAAAGAGGCGGCTGCAC
TGCTTGGCGTGCATCGCTCGACCCTGTACCGCGCACTTGAGCGCAGCGAGGAAGTGACGCCCACCGAGGC
CAGGCGGCGCGGTGCCTTCCGTGAGGACGCATTGACCGAGGCCGACGCCCTGGCGGCCGCCGAGAATGAA
CGCCAAGAGGAACAAGCATGAAACCGCACCAGGACGGCCAGGACGAACCGTTTTTCATTACCGAAGAGAT
CGAGGCGGAGATGATCGCGGCCGGGTACGTGTTCGAGCCGCCCGCGCACGTCTCAACCGTGCGGCTGCAT
GAAATCCTGGCCGGTTTGTCTGATGCCAAGCTGGCGGCCTGGCCGGCCAGCTTGGCCGCTGAAGAAACCG
AGCGCCGCCGTCTAAAAAGGTGATGTGTATTTGAGTAAAACAGCTTGCGTCATGCGGTCGCTGCGTATAT
GATGCGATGAGTAAATAAACAAATACGCAAGGGGAACGCATGAAGGTTATCGCTGTACTTAACCAGAAAG
GCGGGTCAGGCAAGACGACCATCGCAACCCATCTAGCCCGCGCCCTGCAACTCGCCGGGGCCGATGTTCT
GTTAGTCGATTCCGATCCCCAGGGCAGTGCCCGCGATTGGGCGGCCGTGCGGGAAGATCAACCGCTAACC
GTTGTCGGCATCGACCGCCCGACGATTGACCGCGACGTGAAGGCCATCGGCCGGCGCGACTTCGTAGTGA
TCGACGGAGCGCCCCAGGCGGCGGACTTGGCTGTGTCCGCGATCAAGGCAGCCGACTTCGTGCTGATTCC
GGTGCAGCCAAGCCCTTACGACATATGGGCCACCGCCGACCTGGTGGAGCTGGTTAAGCAGCGCATTGAG
GTCACGGATGGAAGGCTACAAGCGGCCTTTGTCGTGTCGCGGGCGATCAAAGGCACGCGCATCGGCGGTG
AGGTTGCCGAGGCGCTGGCCGGGTACGAGCTGCCCATTCTTGAGTCCCGTATCACGCAGCGCGTGAGCTA
CCCAGGCACTGCCGCCGCCGGCACAACCGTTCTTGAATCAGAACCCGAGGGCGACGCTGCCCGCGAGGTC
CAGGCGCTGGCCGCTGAAATTAAATCAAAACTCATTTGAGTTAATGAGGTAAAGAGAAAATGAGCAAAAG
CACAAACACGCTAAGTGCCGGCCGTCCGAGCGCACGCAGCAGCAAGGCTGCAACGTTGGCCAGCCTGGCA
GACACGCCAGCCATGAAGCGGGTCAACTTTCAGTTGCCGGCGGAGGATCACACCAAGCTGAAGATGTACG
CGGTACGCCAAGGCAAGACCATTACCGAGCTGCTATCTGAATACATCGCGCAGCTACCAGAGTAAATGAG
CAAATGAATAAATGAGTAGATGAATTTTAGCGGCTAAAGGAGGCGGCATGGAAAATCAAGAACAACCAGG
CACCGACGCCGTGGAATGCCCCATGTGTGGAGGAACGGGCGGTTGGCCAGGCGTAAGCGGCTGGGTTGCC
TGCCGGCCCTGCAATGGCACTGGAACCCCCAAGCCCGAGGAATCGGCGTGAGCGGTCGCAAACCATCCGG
CCCGGTACAAATCGGCGCGGCGCTGGGTGATGACCTGGTGGAGAAGTTGAAGGCCGCGCAGGCCGCCCAG
CGGCAACGCATCGAGGCAGAAGCACGCCCCGGTGAATCGTGGCAAGCGGCCGCTGATCGAATCCGCAAAG
AATCCCGGCAACCGCCGGCAGCCGGTGCGCCGTCGATTAGGAAGCCGCCCAAGGGCGACGAGCAACCAGA
TTTTTTCGTTCCGATGCTCTATGACGTGGGCACCCGCGATAGTCGCAGCATCATGGACGTGGCCGTTTTC
CGTCTGTCGAAGCGTGACCGACGAGCTGGCGAGGTGATCCGCTACGAGCTTCCAGACGGGCACGTAGAGG
TTTCCGCAGGGCCGGCCGGCATGGCCAGTGTGTGGGATTACGACCTGGTACTGATGGCGGTTTCCCATCT
AACCGAATCCATGAACCGATACCGGGAAGGGAAGGGAGACAAGCCCGGCCGCGTGTTCCGTCCACACGTT
GCGGACGTACTCAAGTTCTGCCGGCGAGCCGATGGCGGAAAGCAGAAAGACGACCTGGTAGAAACCTGCA
TTCGGTTAAACACCACGCACGTTGCCATGCAGCGTACGAAGAAGGCCAAGAACGGCCGCCTGGTGACGGT
ATCCGAGGGTGAAGCCTTGATTAGCCGCTACAAGATCGTAAAGAGCGAAACCGGGCGGCCGGAGTACATC
GAGATCGAGCTAGCTGATTGGATGTACCGCGAGATCACAGAAGGCAAGAACCCGGACGTGCTGACGGTTC
ACCCCGATTACTTTTTGATCGATCCCGGCATCGGCCGTTTTCTCTACCGCCTGGCACGCCGCGCCGCAGG
CAAGGCAGAAGCCAGATGGTTGTTCAAGACGATCTACGAACGCAGTGGCAGCGCCGGAGAGTTCAAGAAG
TTCTGTTTCACCGTGCGCAAGCTGATCGGGTCAAATGACCTGCCGGAGTACGATTTGAAGGAGGAGGCGG
GGCAGGCTGGCCCGATCCTAGTCATGCGCTACCGCAACCTGATCGAGGGCGAAGCATCCGCCGGTTCCTA
ATGTACGGAGCAGATGCTAGGGCAAATTGCCCTAGCAGGGGAAAAAGGTCGAAAAGGTCTCTTTCCTGTG
GATAGCACGTACATTGGGAACCCAAAGCCGTACATTGGGAACCGGAACCCGTACATTGGGAACCCAAAGC
CGTACATTGGGAACCGGTCACACATGTAAGTGACTGATATAAAAGAGAAAAAAGGCGATTTTTCCGCCTA
AAACTCTTTAAAACTTATTAAAACTCTTAAAACCCGCCTGGCCTGTGCATAACTGTCTGGCCAGCGCACA
GCCGAAGAGCTGCAAAAAGCGCCTACCCTTCGGTCGCTGCGCTCCCTACGCCCCGCCGCTTCGCGTCGGC
CTATCGCGGCCGCTGGCCGCTCAAAAATGGCTGGCCTACGGCCAGGCAATCTACCAGGGCGCGGACAAGC
CGCGCCGTCGCCACTCGACCGCCGGCGCCCACATCAAGGCACCCTGCCTCGCGCGTTTCGGTGATGACGG
TGAAAACCTCTGACACATGCAGCTCCCGGAGACGGTCACAGCTTGTCTGTAAGCGGATGCCGGGAGCAGA
CAAGCCCGTCAGGGCGCGTCAGCGGGTGTTGGCGGGTGTCGGGGCGCAGCCATGACCCAGTCACGTAGCG
ATAGCGGAGTGTATACTGGCTTAACTATGCGGCATCAGAGCAGATTGTACTGAGAGTGCACCATATGCGG
TGTGAAATACCGCACAGATGCGTAAGGAGAAAATACCGCATCAGGCGCTCTTCCGCTTCCTCGCTCACTG
ACTCGCTGCGCTCGGTCGTTCGGCTGCGGCGAGCGGTATCAGCTCACTCAAAGGCGGTAATACGGTTATC
CACAGAATCAGGGGATAACGCAGGAAAGAACATGTGAGCAAAAGGCCAGCAAAAGGCCAGGAACCGTAAA
AAGGCCGCGTTGCTGGCGTTTTTCCATAGGCTCCGCCCCCCTGACGAGCATCACAAAAATCGACGCTCAA
GTCAGAGGTGGCGAAACCCGACAGGACTATAAAGATACCAGGCGTTTCCCCCTGGAAGCTCCCTCGTGCG
CTCTCCTGTTCCGACCCTGCCGCTTACCGGATACCTGTCCGCCTTTCTCCCTTCGGGAAGCGTGGCGCTT
TCTCATAGCTCACGCTGTAGGTATCTCAGTTCGGTGTAGGTCGTTCGCTCCAAGCTGGGCTGTGTGCACG
AACCCCCCGTTCAGCCCGACCGCTGCGCCTTATCCGGTAACTATCGTCTTGAGTCCAACCCGGTAAGACA
CGACTTATCGCCACTGGCAGCAGCCACTGGTAACAGGATTAGCAGAGCGAGGTATGTAGGCGGTGCTACA
GAGTTCTTGAAGTGGTGGCCTAACTACGGCTACACTAGAAGGACAGTATTTGGTATCTGCGCTCTGCTGA
AGCCAGTTACCTTCGGAAAAAGAGTTGGTAGCTCTTGATCCGGCAAACAAACCACCGCTGGTAGCGGTGG
TTTTTTTGTTTGCAAGCAGCAGATTACGCGCAGAAAAAAAGGATCTCAAGAAGATCCTTTGATCTTTTCT
ACGGGGTCTGACGCTCAGTGGAACGAAAACTCACGTTAAGGGATTTTGGTCATGCATTCTAGGTACTAAA
ACAATTCATCCAGTAAAATATAATATTTTATTTTCTCCCAATCAGGCTTGATCCCCAGTAAGTCAAAAAA
TAGCTCGACATACTGTTCTTCCCCGATATCCTCCCTGATCGACCGGACGCAGAAGGCAATGTCATACCAC
TTGTCCGCCCTGCCGCTTCTCCCAAGATCAATAAAGCCACTTACTTTGCCATCTTTCACAAAGATGTTGC
TGTCTCCCAGGTCGCCGTGGGAAAAGACAAGTTCCTCTTCGGGCTTTTCCGTCTTTAAAAAATCATACAG
CTCGCGCGGATCTTTAAATGGAGTGTCTTCTTCCCAGTTTTCGCAATCCACATCGGCCAGATCGTTATTC
AGTAAGTAATCCAATTCGGCTAAGCGGCTGTCTAAGCTATTCGTATAGGGACAATCCGATATGTCGATGG
AGTGAAAGAGCCTGATGCACTCCGCATACAGCTCGATAATCTTTTCAGGGCTTTGTTCATCTTCATACTC
TTCCGAGCAAAGGACGCCATCGGCCTCACTCATGAGCAGATTGCTCCAGCCATCATGCCGTTCAAAGTGC
AGGACCTTTGGAACAGGCAGCTTTCCTTCCAGCCATAGCATCATGTCCTTTTCCCGTTCCACATCATAGG
TGGTCCCTTTATACCGGCTGTCCGTCATTTTTAAATATAGGTTTTCATTTTCTCCCACCAGCTTATATAC
CTTAGCAGGAGACATTCCTTCCGTATCTTTTACGCAGCGGTATTTTTCGATCAGTTTTTTCAATTCCGGT
GATATTCTCATTTTAGCCATTTATTATTTCCTTCCTCTTTTCTACAGTATTTAAAGATACCCCAAGAAGC
TAATTATAACAAGACGAACTCCAATTCACTGTTCCTTGCATTCTAAAACCTTAAATACCAGAAAACAGCT
TTTTCAAAGTTGTTTTCAAAGTTGGCGTATAACATAGTATCGACGGAGCCGATTTTGAAACCGCGGTGAT
CACAGGCAGCAACGCTCTGTCATCGTTACAATCAACATGCTACCCTCCGCGAGATCATCCGTGTTTCAAA
CCCGGCAGCTTAGTTGCCGTTCTTCCGAATAGCATCGGTAACATGAGCAAAGTCTGCCGCCTTACAACGG
CTCTCCCGCTGACGCCGTCCCGGACTGATGGGCTGCCTGTATCGAGTGGTGATTTTGTGCCGAGCTGCCG
GTCGGGGAGCTGTTGGCTGGCTGGTGGCAGGATATATTGTGGTGTAAACAAATTGACGCTTAGACAACTT
AATAACACATTGCGGACGTTTTTAATGTACTGAATTAACGCCGAATTAATTCGAGCTCGGATCTGATAAT
TTATTTGAAAATTCATAAGAAAAGCAAACGTTACATGAATTGATGAAACAATACAAAGACAGATAAAGCC
ACGCACATTTAGGATATTGGCCGAGATTACTGAATATTGAGTAAGATCACGGAATTTCTGACAGGAGCAT
GTCTTCAATTCAGCCCAAATGGCAGTTGAAATACTCAAACCGCCCCATATGCAGGAGCGGATCATTCATT
GTTTGTTTGGTTGCCTTTGCCAACATGGGAGTCCAAGATTCTGCAGTCAAATCTCGGTGACGGGCAGGAC
CGGACGGGGCGGTACCGGCAGGCTGAAGTCCAGCTGCCAGAAACCCACGTCATGCCAGTTCCCGTGCTTG
AAGCCGGCCGCCCGCAGCATGCCGCGGGGGGCATATCCGAGCGCCTCGTGCATGCGCACGCTCGGGTCGT
TGGGCAGCCCGATGACAGCGACCACGCTCTTGAAGCCCTGTGCCTCCAGGGACTTCAGCAGGTGGGTGTA
GAGCGTGGAGCCCAGTCCCGTCCGCTGGTGGCGGGGGGAGACGTACACGGTCGACTCGGCCGTCCAGTCG
TAGGCGTTGCGTGCCTTCCAGGGGCCCGCGTAGGCGATGCCGGCGACCTCGCCGTCCACCTCGGCGACGA
GCCAGGGATAGCGCTCCCGCAGACGGACGAGGTCGTCCGTCCACTCCTGCGGTTCCTGCGGCTCGGTACG
GAAGTTGACCGTGCTTGTCTCGATGTAGTGGTTGACGATGGTGCAGACCGCCGGCATGTCCGCCTCGGTG
GCACGGCGGATGTCGGCCGGGCGTCGTTCTGGGCTCATCGATTCGATTTGGTGTATCGAGATTGGTTATG
AAATTCAGATGCTAGTGTAATGTATTGGTAATTTGGGAAGATATAATAGGAAGCAAGGCTATTTATCCAT
TTCTGAAAAGGCGAAATGGCGTCACCGCGAGCGTCACGCGCATTCCGTTCTTGCTGTAAAGCGTTGTTTG
GTACACTTTTGACTAGCGAGGCTTGGCGTGTCAGCGTATCTATTCAAAAGTCGTTAATGGCTGCGGATCA
AGAAAAAGTTGGAATAGAAACAGAATACCCGCGAAATTCAGGCCCGGTTGCCATGTCCTACACGCCGAAA
TAAACGACCAAATTAGTAGAAAAATAAAAACTGACTCGGATACTTACGTCACGTCTTGCGCACTGATTTG
AAAAATCTCAGAATTCATGGATCCTAGGTGAGTCTAGAGAGTTAATTAAGTTTGCAAGCAGCAGATTACG
CGCAGAAAAAAAGGATCTCAAGGAGATCCTTTGGATCACAAAAAAAAAGCCCGCTCATCAGGCGGGTTAA
ATTCCCGGGTACTGCAGCCGATTCATTAATGCAGGTTAACCTGGCTTATCGAAATTAATACGACTCACTA
TAGGGAGACCGGCAGATCTGATCCCTACTCCAAAAATGTCAAAGATACAGTCTCAGAAGACCAAAGGGCT
ATTGAGACTTTTCAACAAAGGGTAATTTCGGGAAACCTCCTCGGATTCCATTGCCCAGCTATCTGTCACT
TCATCGAAAGGACAGTGGAAAAGGAAGGTGGCTCCTACAAATGCCATCATTGCGATAAAGGAAAGGCTAT
CATTCAAGATGCCTCTGCCGACAGTGGTCCCAAAGATGGACCCCCACCCACGAGGAGCATCGTGGGAAAA
GAAGACGTTCCAACCACGTCTTCAAAGCAAGTGGATTGATGTGACATCTTCACTGACGTAAGGGATGACG
CACAATCCCACCCCTACTCCAAAAATGTCAAAGATACTGTCTCAGAAGACCAAAGGGCTAT
Features (pLannotate 1.2.2; 27 found; start..end, strand, type, name):
      1..346     +  promoter       CaMV 35S promoter: strong constitutive promoter from cauliflower mosaic virus
    298..344     +  promoter       minimal CaMV 35S promoter: minimal 35S promoter from cauliflower mosaic virus
    507..683     +  polyA_signal   CaMV poly(A) signal: cauliflower mosaic virus polyadenylation signal
   1245..1263    -  promoter       SP6 promoter: promoter for bacteriophage SP6 RNA polymerase
   1328..1987    -  CDS            CmR: chloramphenicol acetyltransferase; cat; confers resistance to chloramphenicol
   1988..2024    -  promoter       cat promoter (fragment): promoter of the E. coli cat gene encoding chloramphenicol acetyltransferase
   2024..2052    -  promoter       tet promoter: E. coli promoter for tetracycline efflux protein gene
   2114..2282    -  rep_origin     ori (fragment): high-copy-number ColE1/pMB1/pBR322/pUC origin of replication
   2314..3021    +  terminator     OCS terminator: octopine synthase terminator
   3022..3042    +  misc_feature   MCS (fragment): pUC18/19 multiple cloning site
   3045..3199    +  CDS            lacZα (fragment): LacZα fragment of β-galactosidase; lacZ fragment
   3265..3289    +  misc_feature   RB T-DNA repeat: right border repeat from nopaline C58 T-DNA
   3629..4030    +  CDS            Y4CG_SINFN (fragment): Protein inferred from homology: Swiss-Prot protein existence level 3. From Sinorhizobium fredii (strain NBRC 101917 / NGR234).
   4590..5219    +  CDS            pVS1 StaA: stability protein from the Pseudomonas plasmid pVS1 (Heeb et al., 2000)
   5648..6721    +  CDS            pVS1 RepA: replication protein from the Pseudomonas plasmid pVS1 (Heeb et al., 2000)
   6787..6981    +  rep_origin     pVS1 oriV: origin of replication for the Pseudomonas plasmid pVS1 (Heeb et al., 2000)
   7184..7223    +  CDS            rop (fragment): Rop protein, which maintains plasmids at low copy number; rop
   7325..7465    +  misc_feature   bom: basis of mobility region from pBR322
   7651..8239    -  rep_origin     ori: high-copy-number ColE1/pMB1/pBR322/pUC origin of replication
   8326..9120    -  CDS            KanR: aminoglycoside phosphotransferase; aphA-3; confers resistance to kanamycin
   9545..9569    +  misc_feature   LB T-DNA repeat: left border repeat from nopaline C58 T-DNA
   9655..9907    -  terminator     MAS terminator: mannopine synthase terminator
   9920..10468   -  CDS            bar: PAT_STRHY - Experimental evidence at protein level: Swiss-Prot protein existence level 1. Inactivates phosphinothricin (PPT) by transfer of an acetyl group from acetyl CoA. Can also acetylate demethylphosphinothricin but not PTT or glutamate. This enzyme is an effector of phosphinothricin tripeptide (PTT or bialaphos) resistance. From Streptomyces hygroscopicus. Introduced by genetic manipulation and expressed in glufosinate-tolerant maize by Dekalb Genetics.
  10474..10854   -  promoter       MAS promoter: mannopine synthase promoter (Velten et al., 1984)
  10900..10941   -  rep_origin     ori (fragment): high-copy-number ColE1/pMB1/pBR322/pUC origin of replication
  11046..11064   +  promoter       T7 promoter: promoter for bacteriophage T7 RNA polymerase
  11133..11421   +  promoter       CaMV 35S promoter (fragment): strong constitutive promoter from cauliflower mosaic virus
