[The description below was written by a language model from this plasmid's Addgene catalogue record and pLannotate feature annotations shown in this document.]
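Description:
pFGC5941-PacI-ath-STTM413 is a plant expression binary vector built on the pFGC5941-PacI backbone and designed to knock down miR413 function in Arabidopsis thaliana. The feature table shows the architecture typical of an Agrobacterium T-DNA vector. Nopaline-type left and right border repeats flank the region to be transferred. The backbone outside them carries the pVS1 oriV with its RepA and StaA genes, which normally support replication and stable maintenance in Agrobacterium. It also carries a ColE1/pBR322-type origin with the bom site for propagation in E. coli, and a kanamycin resistance gene. Inside the T-DNA, a bar (phosphinothricin acetyltransferase) gene driven by the mannopine synthase promoter and terminator provides Basta selection of transformed plants.

The payload is a roughly 2.8 kb cassette inserted at a retained PacI site. According to the depositor it comprises a 2x35S promoter, the STTM413 sequence, a 35S terminator and a chloramphenicol resistance gene. In the annotation the duplicated CaMV 35S promoter spans the numbering origin of the circular sequence and is followed by the CaMV poly(A) signal. The short unannotated interval between them presumably holds the STTM itself. A short tandem target mimic is a non-coding transcript carrying two imperfect binding sites for a given microRNA joined by a spacer. It sequesters the miRNA and triggers its degradation, which relieves repression of the miRNA's targets. The CmR gene travels with the cassette, so the plasmid is selected on chloramphenicol and kanamycin together, which favours clones that carry the insert. Short ori fragments and T7 and SP6 promoters flanking the cassette appear to be remnants of an intermediate cloning vector. The construct serves for loss-of-function studies of miR413 in transgenic Arabidopsis.
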