Addgene plasmid #84133: pFGC5941-PacI-ath-STTM413
Purpose: target miRNA413 for destruction in Arabidopsis thaliana
Depositing lab: Guiliang Tang. Depositing organization: Michigan Technological University. Publication: Construction of short tandem target mimic (STTM) to block the functions of plant and animal microRNAs. Tang G, Yan J, Gu Y, Qiao M, Fan R, Mao Y, Tang X. Methods. 2012 Oct;58(2):118-25. doi: 10.1016/j.ymeth.2012.10.006. Epub 2012 Oct 23. PubMed 23098881.
Backbone
  Vector backbone: pFGC5941-PacI
  Backbone manufacturer: Guiliang Tang (Addgene plasmid # 44182)
  Backbone size w/o insert (bp): 8608
  Vector type: Plant Expression
  Selectable markers: Basta
Growth in bacteria
  Bacterial resistance: Chloramphenicol and Kanamycin, 25 & 50 μg/mL
  Growth temperature: 37°C
  Growth strain: DH5alpha
  Copy number: High Copy
Gene/Insert
  Gene/Insert name: STTM413
  Species: A. thaliana (mustard weed)
  Insert size (bp): 2846
  Promoter: 2x35S
  Cloning method: Restriction Enzyme; 5′ cloning site PacI (not destroyed); 3′ cloning site PacI (not destroyed)
  Sequencing primers: 5′ CACTATCCTTCGCAAGACCCTTCC; 3′ CAACACATGAGCGAAACCCTATAA
Terms and licenses: Academic/Nonprofit Terms; Industry Terms: Not Available to Industry
Depositor comments: The insert within this plasmid contains a 2x35S promoter, STTM, T35S and CmR.
How to cite: pFGC5941-PacI-ath-STTM413 was a gift from Guiliang Tang (Addgene plasmid # 84133 ; http://n2t.net/addgene:84133 ; RRID:Addgene_84133)
