>Addgene plasmid #84133 | pFGC5941-PacI-ath-STTM413 | depositor partial sequence | sequence record 160689 | STTM
GTGCAGAACAATCGGAGAAACTATGTTGTTGTTGTTATGGTCTAATTTAAATATGGTCTAAAGAAGAAGA
ATGTGCAGAACAATCGGAGAAACTAT
